Addgene plasmid #65305: Str-Golgin84_VSVG-SBP-EGFP
Purpose: synchronize trafficking of Golgin-84 from the Golgi apparatus (RUSH system)
Depositing lab: Franck Perez. Depositing organization: Institut Curie. Publication: Synchronization of secretory protein traffic in populations of cells. Boncompain G, Divoux S, Gareil N, de Forges H, Lescure A, Latreche L, Mercanti V, Jollivet F, Raposo G, Perez F. Nat Methods. 2012 Mar 11;9(5):493-8. doi: 10.1038/nmeth.1928. PubMed 22406856.
Backbone
  Vector backbone: pIRESneo3
  Backbone manufacturer: Clontech
  Vector type: Mammalian Expression
Growth in bacteria
  Bacterial resistance: Ampicillin, 100 μg/mL
  Growth temperature: 37°C
  Growth strain: DH5alpha
  Copy number: High Copy
Gene/Insert
  Gene/Insert name: Golgin-84 (alt name: GOLGA5)
  Species: H. sapiens (human)
  Entrez Gene: GOLGA5 (a.k.a. GOLIM5, RFG5, ret-II)
  Promoter: CMV
  Tag / fusion protein: Streptavidin Binding Protein (SBP) (C terminal on insert); EGFP (C terminal on insert)
  Cloning method: Unknown
  Sequencing primers: 5′ IRES-F; 3′ EGFP-N
Terms and licenses: Academic/Nonprofit Terms; Industry Terms: Not Available to Industry
Depositor comments: cytoplasmic tagging
How to cite: Str-Golgin84_VSVG-SBP-EGFP was a gift from Franck Perez (Addgene plasmid # 65305 ; http://n2t.net/addgene:65305 ; RRID:Addgene_65305)
