[The description below was written by a language model from this plasmid's Addgene catalogue record and pLannotate feature annotations shown in this document.]
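Description:
Str-Golgin84_VSVG-SBP-EGFP is a bicistronic mammalian expression plasmid of about 9.5 kb built on the pIRESneo3 backbone for the RUSH (retention using selective hooks) system. It is propagated in E. coli from a high-copy ColE1/pUC-type origin under ampicillin selection (AmpR). No neomycin resistance cassette appears in the feature table. The position downstream of the IRES, which holds the selection marker in the parental vector, is instead occupied by the reporter, so the plasmid appears suited mainly to transient expression.

A single CMV enhancer/promoter transcript encodes both RUSH components. The first cistron is the hook: a core streptavidin fragment fused directly upstream of full-length human Golgin-84 (GOLGA5), a Golgi-resident protein, which anchors streptavidin at the Golgi apparatus. A chimeric intron and an EMCV IRES follow, driving translation of the second cistron, the reporter: VSV-G glycoprotein (Indiana strain) followed by EGFP, ending at an SV40 polyadenylation signal. The streptavidin-binding peptide (SBP) listed in the catalogue is not annotated, but it presumably lies in the unannotated gap between VSV-G and EGFP. The depositor's note "cytoplasmic tagging" is consistent with tags placed on the cytoplasmic tail of VSV-G, where they can meet the cytoplasmically exposed streptavidin of the hook.

The catalogue lists Golgin-84 as the insert carrying the C-terminal SBP and EGFP tags and as the protein whose trafficking is synchronized. The feature table and the plasmid name indicate instead that Golgin-84 is the hook and VSVG-SBP-EGFP the tagged cargo. In use, the streptavidin–SBP interaction holds the reporter at the hook's compartment. Adding biotin outcompetes SBP and releases the fluorescent cargo as a synchronous wave that can be followed by imaging across a cell population.
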