Features (pLannotate 1.2.2; 21 found; start..end, strand, type, name):
     32..84      -  misc_feature   bom (fragment): basis of mobility region from pBR322
    239..618     +  enhancer       CMV enhancer: human cytomegalovirus immediate early enhancer
    619..822     +  promoter       CMV promoter: human cytomegalovirus (CMV) immediate early promoter
    818..851     +  LTR            5' LTR (truncated) (fragment): truncated 5' long terminal repeat (LTR) from HIV-1
    867..885     +  promoter       T7 promoter: promoter for bacteriophage T7 RNA polymerase
    931..1422    +  CDS            SAV_STRAV (fragment): Experimental evidence at protein level: Swiss-Prot protein existence level 1. The biological function of streptavidin is not known. Forms a strong non-covalent specific complex with biotin (one molecule of biotin per subunit of streptavidin). From Streptomyces avidinii.
   1429..3618    +  CDS            GOLGA5: GOGA5_HUMAN - Also known as RETII, RFG5. Experimental evidence at protein level: Swiss-Prot protein existence level 1. Involved in maintaining Golgi structure. Stimulates the formation of Golgi stacks and ribbons. Involved in intra-Golgi retrograde transport. From Homo sapiens (Human).
   3695..3924    +  intron         chimeric intron: chimera between introns from adenovirus and immunoglobulin heavy chain genes
   4108..4570    +  misc_feature   IRES: internal ribosome entry site (IRES) of the encephalomyocarditis virus (EMCV)
   4597..6129    +  CDS            VSV-G (sequence partly withheld): vesicular stomatitis virus G glycoprotein Indiana strain
   6262..6978    +  CDS            EGFP: EGFP is a basic (constitutively fluorescent) green fluorescent protein published in 1996, derived from Aequorea victoria. It is reported to be a rapidly-maturing weak dimer with moderate acid sensitivity.
   7025..7109    +  CDS            large T antigen (fragment): large T antigen from SV40 (simian virus 40)
   7132..7253    +  polyA_signal   SV40 poly(A) signal: SV40 polyadenylation signal
   7264..7315    +  polyA_signal   SV40 poly(A) signal (fragment): SV40 polyadenylation signal
   7379..7395    -  protein_bind   lac operator: The lac repressor binds to the lac operator to inhibit transcription in E. coli. This inhibition can be relieved by adding lactose or isopropyl-β-D-thiogalactopyranoside (IPTG). lac repressor encoded by lacI
   7403..7433    -  promoter       lac promoter: promoter for the E. coli lac operon
   7448..7469    -  protein_bind   CAP binding site: CAP binding activates transcription in the presence of cAMP. E. coli catabolite activator protein
   7482..7574    -  CDS            lacI (fragment): lac repressor; lacI; The lac repressor binds to the lac operator to inhibit transcription in E. coli. This inhibition can be relieved by adding lactose or isopropyl-β-D-thiogalactopyranoside (IPTG).
   7757..8345    -  rep_origin     ori: high-copy-number ColE1/pMB1/pBR322/pUC origin of replication
   8516..9376    -  CDS            AmpR: β-lactamase; bla; confers resistance to ampicillin, carbenicillin, and related antibiotics
   9377..9481    -  promoter       AmpR promoter: bla
>Addgene plasmid #65305 | Str-Golgin84_VSVG-SBP-EGFP | addgene full sequence | sequence record 322456 | Addgene NGS Result
CGTCGACGGATCGGGAGATCTCCCGATCCCCTATGGTGCACTCTCAGTACAATCTGCTCTGATGCCGCAT
AGTTAAGCCAGTATCTGCTCCCTGCTTGTGTGTTGGAGGTCGCTGAGTAGTGCGCGAGCAAAATTTAAGC
TACAACAAGGCAAGGCTTGACCGACAATTGCATGAAGAATCTGCTTAGGGTTAGGCGTTTTGCGCTGCTT
CGCGATGTACGGGCCAGATATACGCGTTGACATTGATTATTGACTAGTTATTAATAGTAATCAATTACGG
GGTCATTAGTTCATAGCCCATATATGGAGTTCCGCGTTACATAACTTACGGTAAATGGCCCGCCTGGCTG
ACCGCCCAACGACCCCCGCCCATTGACGTCAATAATGACGTATGTTCCCATAGTAACGCCAATAGGGACT
TTCCATTGACGTCAATGGGTGGAGTATTTACGGTAAACTGCCCACTTGGCAGTACATCAAGTGTATCATA
TGCCAAGTACGCCCCCTATTGACGTCAATGACGGTAAATGGCCCGCCTGGCATTATGCCCAGTACATGAC
CTTATGGGACTTTCCTACTTGGCAGTACATCTACGTATTAGTCATCGCTATTACCATGGTGATGCGGTTT
TGGCAGTACATCAATGGGCGTGGATAGCGGTTTGACTCACGGGGATTTCCAAGTCTCCACCCCATTGACG
TCAATGGGAGTTTGTTTTGGCACCAAAATCAACGGGACTTTCCAAAATGTCGTAACAACTCCGCCCCATT
GACGCAAATGGGCGGTAGGCGTGTACGGTGGGAGGTCTATATAAGCAGAGCTCTCTGGCTAACTAGAGAA
CCCACTGCTTACTGGCTTATCGAAATTAATACGACTCACTATAGGGAGACCCAAGCTTGGTACCGAGCTC
GGATCGATATCTGCGGCCTAGCTAGCGCCACCATGGACCCTAGCAAAGACTCAAAAGCTCAGGTGTCCGC
TGCCGAGGCTGGCATTACTGGAACATGGTACAATCAGCTCGGGAGCACCTTTATTGTGACTGCTGGAGCC
GATGGAGCCCTCACCGGAACATACGAATCTGCTGTGGGAAACGCCGAATCACGGTACGTCCTCACTGGCC
GATACGATAGTGCCCCTGCCACCGACGGATCTGGGACTGCCCTGGGATGGACTGTCGCTTGGAAAAACAA
CTACCGGAATGCTCATTCTGCCACAACATGGAGTGGACAGTACGTGGGAGGCGCTGAGGCTAGAATCAAT
ACACAGTGGCTGCTCACATCTGGCACAACCGAGGCAAATGCTTGGAAATCCACCCTGGTGGGACATGACA
CATTCACCAAAGTGAAACCCTCCGCCGCTTCAATCGATGCCGCCAAAAAAGCCGGAGTCAACAACGGCAA
TCCTCTGGATGCCGTCCAGCAGACCGGTTCTTGGTTTGTTGATCTTGCTGGAAAGGCAGAAGATCTTTTA
AACCGAGTTGATCAAGGGGCTGCAACAGCTCTCAGTAGGAAAGACAATGCCAGCAACATATATAGCAAAA
ATACTGACTATACTGAACTTCACCAGCAAAATACAGATTTGATATATCAGACTGGACCTAAATCTACGTA
TATTTCATCAGCAGGTGATAACATTCGAAATCAAAAAGCCACCATCTTAGCTGGCACTGCAAATGTGAAA
GTAGGATCTCGGACACCAGTAGAGGCCTCTCATCCTGTTGAAAATGCATCTGTTCCTAGGCCTTCATCCC
ATTTTGTGCGAAGAAAAAAGTCAGAACCTGATGATGAGCTGCTGTTTGATTTTCTTAATAGTTCACAGAA
GGAGCCTACCGGGAGGGTGGAAATCAGAAAGGAAAAAGGCAAGACACCTGTCTTTCAGAGCTCTCAGACA
TCAAGTGTCAGTTCTGTGAACCCCAGTGTAACCACCATCAAAACCATTGAAGAAAATTCTTTTGGGAGCC
AAACCCACGAAGCTGCCAGTAACTCAGATTCTAGCCATGAAGGTCAAGAGGAATCTTCAAAGGAAAATGT
GTCATCAAATGCTGCCTGCCCTGACCACACCCCAACACCTAATGATGATGGCAAATCACATGAACTGTCT
AACCTTCGACTGGAGAATCAGCTGCTGAGGAATGAAGTTCAGTCTTTAAATCAAGAAATGGCCTCGTTAC
TCCAAAGATCCAAAGAGACTCAAGAAGAATTAAACAAAGCAAGAGCAAGAGTTGAAAAGTGGAATGCTGA
CCATTCAAAGAGTGATCGAATGACTCGAGGACTCCGAGCCCAAGTAGATGACCTGACTGAAGCTGTGGCT
GCAAAGGATTCCCAGCTGGCTGTACTGAAAGTGAGACTCCAGGAAGCTGACCAGCTACTGAGTACTCGCA
CAGAAGCATTAGAGGCCTTACAGAGTGAAAAATCACGAATAATGCAGGATCAAAGTGAAGGTAACAGCCT
GCAGAATCAAGCTCTGCAGACTCTTCAGGAGAGACTGCATGAAGCGGATGCCACTCTGAAGAGAGAGCAG
GAGAGCTATAAACAGATGCAGAGCGAGTTTGCTGCACGCCTTAATAAAGTGGAAATGGAACGTCAGAATT
TAGCAGAAGCAATTACACTGGCCGAAAGAAAATACTCAGATGAGAAGAAGAGGGTTGATGAACTGCAGCA
GCAAGTCAAGCTGTATAAGTTGAACTTGGAGTCCTCTAAGCAGGAATTAATTGACTACAAGCAAAAAGCT
ACTAGAATACTGCAATCTAAGGAAAAATTGATTAACAGCTTGAAAGAAGGCTCTGGTTTTGAAGGCCTAG
ATAGCAGCACTGCCAGTAGCATGGAGCTGGAAGAACTTCGGCATGAGAAAGAGATGCAGAGGGAGGAAAT
ACAGAAGCTGATGGGCCAGATACATCAGCTCAGATCCGAATTACAGGATATGGAGGCACAGCAAGTTAAT
GAAGCAGAATCAGCAAGAGAACAGTTACAGGATCTGCATGACCAAATAGCTGGGCAGAAAGCATCCAAAC
AAGAACTAGAGACAGAACTGGAGCGACTGAAGCAGGAGTTCCACTATATAGAAGAAGATCTTTATCGAAC
AAAGAACACATTGCAAAGCAGAATTAAAGATCGAGACGAAGAAATTCAAAAACTCAGGAATCAGCTTACC
AATAAAACTTTAAGCAATAGCAGTCAGTCTGAGTTAGAAAATCGACTCCATCAGCTAACAGAGACTCTCA
TCCAGAAACAGACCATGCTGGAGAGTCTCAGCACAGAAAAGAACTCCCTGGTCTTTCAACTGGAGCGCCT
CGAACAGCAGATGAACTCCGCCTCTGGAAGTAGTAGTAATGGGTCTTCGATTAATATGTCTGGAATTGAC
AATGGTGAAGGCACTCGTCTGCGAAATGTTCCTGTTCTTTTTAATGACACAGAAACTAATCTGGCAGGAA
TGTACGGAAAAGTTCGCAAAGCTGCTAGTTCAATTGATCAGTTTAGTATTCGCCTGGGAATTTTTCTCCG
AAGATACCCCATAGCGCGAGTTTTTGTAATTATATATATGGCTTTGCTTCACCTCTGGGTCATGATTGTT
CTGTTGACTTACACACCAGAAATGCACCACGACCAACCATATGGCAAATGAGGATCGCGGCCGCATAGAT
AACTGATCCAGTGTGCTGGAATTAATTCGCTGTCTGCGAGGGCCAGCTGTTGGGGTGAGTACTCCCTCTC
AAAAGCGGGCATGACTTCTGCGCTAAGATTGTCAGTTTCCAAAAACGAGGAGGATTTGATATTCACCTGG
CCCGCGGTGATGCCTTTGAGGGTGGCCGCGTCCATCTGGTCAGAAAAGACAATCTTTTTGTTGTCAAGCT
TGAGGTGTGGCAGGCTTGAGATCTGGCCATACACTTGAGTGACAATGACATCCACTTTGCCTTTCTCTCC
ACAGGTGTCCACTCCCAGGTCCAACTGCAGGTCGAGCATGCATCTAGGGCGGCCAATTCCGCCCCTCTCC
CCCCCCCCCCTCTCCCTCCCCCCCCCCTAACGTTACTGGCCGAAGCCGCTTGGAATAAGGCCGGTGTGCG
TTTGTCTATATGTTATTTTCCACCATATTGCCGTCTTTTGGCAATGTGAGGGCCCGGAAACCTGGCCCTG
TCTTCTTGACGAGCATTCCTAGGGGTCTTTCCCCTCTCGCCAAAGGAATGCAAGGTCTGTTGAATGTCGT
GAAGGAAGCAGTTCCTCTGGAAGCTTCTTGAAGACAAACAACGTCTGTAGCGACCCTTTGCAGGCAGCGG
AACCCCCCACCTGGCGACAGGTGCCTCTGCGGCCAAAAGCCACGTGTATAAGATACACCTGCAAAGGCGG
CACAACCCCAGTGCCACGTTGTGAGTTGGATAGTTGTGGAAAGAGTCAAATGGCTCTCCTCAAGCGTATT
CAACAAGGGGCTGAAGGATGCCCAGAAGGTACCCCATTGTATGGGATCTGATCTGGGGCCTCGGTGCACA
TGCTTTACATGTGTTTAGTCGAGGTTAAAAAAACGTCTAGGCCCCCCGAACCACGGGGACGTGGTTTTCC
TTTGAAAAACACGATGATAAGCTTGCCACAACCCGGGAGGCGCGCCATGAAGTGCCTTTTGTACTTAGCC
TTTTTATTCATTGGGGTGAATTGC
[1296 nt withheld, positions 4645-5940]
AATCCAATCGAGCTTGTAGAAGGTTGGTTCAGTAGTTGGAAAAGCTCTATTGCCTCTTTTTTCTTTATCA
TAGGGTTAATCATTGGACTATTCTTGGTTCTCCGAGTTGGTATCCATCTTTGCATTAAATTAAAGCACAC
CAAGAAAAGACAGATTTATACAGACATAGAGATGAACCGACTTGGAAAGCTGAATTCCATGGACGAGAAG
ACCACTGGTTGGCGAGGTGGACACGTTGTTGAAGGACTGGCTGGGGAACTTGAACAACTTCGTGCACGAC
TGGAGCATCACCCACAAGGTCAACGTGAACCACCTGCAGGTATGGTGAGCAAAGGCGAGGAGCTGTTCAC
CGGGGTGGTGCCCATCCTGGTCGAGCTGGACGGCGACGTAAACGGCCACAAGTTCAGCGTGTCCGGCGAG
GGCGAGGGCGATGCCACCTACGGCAAGCTGACCCTGAAGTTCATCTGCACCACCGGCAAGCTGCCCGTGC
CCTGGCCCACCCTCGTGACCACCCTGACCTACGGCGTGCAGTGCTTCAGCCGCTACCCCGACCACATGAA
GCAGCACGACTTCTTCAAGTCCGCCATGCCCGAAGGCTACGTCCAGGAGCGCACCATCTTCTTCAAGGAC
GACGGCAACTACAAGACCCGCGCCGAGGTGAAGTTCGAGGGCGACACCCTGGTGAACCGCATCGAGCTGA
AGGGCATCGACTTCAAGGAGGACGGCAACATCCTGGGGCACAAGCTGGAGTACAACTACAACAGCCACAA
CGTCTATATCATGGCCGACAAGCAGAAGAACGGCATCAAGGTGAACTTCAAGATCCGCCACAACATCGAG
GACGGCAGCGTGCAGCTCGCCGACCACTACCAGCAGAACACCCCCATCGGCGACGGCCCCGTGCTGCTGC
CCGACAACCACTACCTGAGCACCCAGTCCGCCCTGAGCAAAGACCCCAACGAGAAGCGCGATCACATGGT
CCTGCTGGAGTTCGTGACCGCCGCCGGGATCACTCTCGGCATGGACGAGCTGTACAAGGGCCGGCCTTAA
GGCCTCGAGGGCCAATTAATTAACTCTAGATAACTGATCATAATCAGCCATACCACATTTGTAGAGGTTT
TACTTGCTTTAAAAAACCTCCCACACCTCCCCCTGAACCTGAAACATAAAATGAATGCAATTGTTGTTGT
TAACTTGTTTATTGCAGCTTATAATGGTTACAAATAAAGCAATAGCATCACAAATTTCACAAATAAAGCA
TTTTTTTCACTGCATTCTAGTTGTGGTTTGTCCAAACTCATCAATGTATCTTAACGCGTCGAGTGCATTC
TAGTTGTGGTTTGTCCAAACTCATCAATGTATCTTATCATGTCTGTATACCGTCGACCTCTAGCTAGAGC
TTGGCGTAATCATGGTCATAGCTGTTTCCTGTGTGAAATTGTTATCCGCTCACAATTCCACACAACATAC
GAGCCGGAAGCATAAAGTGTAAAGCCTGGGGTGCCTAATGAGTGAGCTAACTCACATTAATTGCGTTGCG
CTCACTGCCCGCTTTCCAGTCGGGAAACCTGTCGTGCCAGCTGCATTAATGAATCGGCCAACGCGCGGGG
AGAGGCGGTTTGCGTATTGGGCGCTCTTCCGCTTCCTCGCTCACTGACTCGCTGCGCTCGGTCGTTCGGC
TGCGGCGAGCGGTATCAGCTCACTCAAAGGCGGTAATACGGTTATCCACAGAATCAGGGGATAACGCAGG
AAAGAACATGTGAGCAAAAGGCCAGCAAAAGGCCAGGAACCGTAAAAAGGCCGCGTTGCTGGCGTTTTTC
CATAGGCTCCGCCCCCCTGACGAGCATCACAAAAATCGACGCTCAAGTCAGAGGTGGCGAAACCCGACAG
GACTATAAAGATACCAGGCGTTTCCCCCTGGAAGCTCCCTCGTGCGCTCTCCTGTTCCGACCCTGCCGCT
TACCGGATACCTGTCCGCCTTTCTCCCTTCGGGAAGCGTGGCGCTTTCTCATAGCTCACGCTGTAGGTAT
CTCAGTTCGGTGTAGGTCGTTCGCTCCAAGCTGGGCTGTGTGCACGAACCCCCCGTTCAGCCCGACCGCT
GCGCCTTATCCGGTAACTATCGTCTTGAGTCCAACCCGGTAAGACACGACTTATCGCCACTGGCAGCAGC
CACTGGTAACAGGATTAGCAGAGCGAGGTATGTAGGCGGTGCTACAGAGTTCTTGAAGTGGTGGCCTAAC
TACGGCTACACTAGAAGAACAGTATTTGGTATCTGCGCTCTGCTGAAGCCAGTTACCTTCGGAAAAAGAG
TTGGTAGCTCTTGATCCGGCAAACAAACCACCGCTGGTAGCGGTGGTTTTTTTGTTTGCAAGCAGCAGAT
TACGCGCAGAAAAAAAGGATCTCAAGAAGATCCTTTGATCTTTTCTACGGGGTCTGACGCTCAGTGGAAC
GAAAACTCACGTTAAGGGATTTTGGTCATGAGATTATCAAAAAGGATCTTCACCTAGATCCTTTTAAATT
AAAAATGAAGTTTTAAATCAATCTAAAGTATATATGAGTAAACTTGGTCTGACAGTTACCAATGCTTAAT
CAGTGAGGCACCTATCTCAGCGATCTGTCTATTTCGTTCATCCATAGTTGCCTGACTCCCCGTCGTGTAG
ATAACTACGATACGGGAGGGCTTACCATCTGGCCCCAGTGCTGCAATGATACCGCGAGACCCACGCTCAC
CGGCTCCAGATTTATCAGCAATAAACCAGCCAGCCGGAAGGGCCGAGCGCAGAAGTGGTCCTGCAACTTT
ATCCGCCTCCATCCAGTCTATTAATTGTTGCCGGGAAGCTAGAGTAAGTAGTTCGCCAGTTAATAGTTTG
CGCAACGTTGTTGCCATTGCTACAGGCATCGTGGTGTCACGCTCGTCGTTTGGTATGGCTTCATTCAGCT
CCGGTTCCCAACGATCAAGGCGAGTTACATGATCCCCCATGTTGTGCAAAAAAGCGGTTAGCTCCTTCGG
TCCTCCGATCGTTGTCAGAAGTAAGTTGGCCGCAGTGTTATCACTCATGGTTATGGCAGCACTGCATAAT
TCTCTTACTGTCATGCCATCCGTAAGATGCTTTTCTGTGACTGGTGAGTACTCAACCAAGTCATTCTGAG
AATAGTGTATGCGGCGACCGAGTTGCTCTTGCCCGGCGTCAATACGGGATAATACCGCGCCACATAGCAG
AACTTTAAAAGTGCTCATCATTGGAAAACGTTCTTCGGGGCGAAAACTCTCAAGGATCTTACCGCTGTTG
AGATCCAGTTCGATGTAACCCACTCGTGCACCCAACTGATCTTCAGCATCTTTTACTTTCACCAGCGTTT
CTGGGTGAGCAAAAACAGGAAGGCAAAATGCCGCAAAAAAGGGAATAAGGGCGACACGGAAATGTTGAAT
ACTCATACTCTTCCTTTTTCAATATTATTGAAGCATTTATCAGGGTTATTGTCTCATGAGCGGATACATA
TTTGAATGTATTTAGAAAAATAAACAAATAGGGGTTCCGCGCACATTTCCCCGAAAAGTGCCACCTGA
