>Addgene plasmid #65305 | Str-Golgin84_VSVG-SBP-EGFP | addgene partial sequence | sequence record 114833 | IRES-F 5'-TGGCTCTCCTCAAGCGTATT-3'
ATTGTATGGGATCTGATCTGGGGCCTCGGTGCACATGCTTTACATGTGTTTAGTCGAGGTTAAAAAAACG
TCTAGGCCCCCCGAACCACGGGGACGTGGTTTTCCTTTGAAAAACACGATGATAAGCTTGCCACAACCCG
GGAGGCGCGCCATGAAGTGCCTTTTGTACTTAGCCTTTTTATTCATTGGGGTGAATTGC
[513 nt withheld, positions 200-712]
