>Addgene plasmid #65305 | Str-Golgin84_VSVG-SBP-EGFP | addgene partial sequence | sequence record 114835 | SV40pA-R 5'-GAAATTTGTGATGCTATTGC-3'
GTTCAGGGGGAGGTGTGGGAGGTTTTTTAAAGCAAGTAAAACCTCTACAAATGTGGTATGGCTGATTATG
ATCAGTTATCTAGAGTTAATTAATTGGCCCTCGAGGCCTTAAGGCCGGCCCTTGTACAGCTCGTCCATGC
CGAGAGTGATCCCGGCGGCGGTCACGAACTCCAGCAGGACCATGTGATCGCGCTTCTCGTTGGGGTCTTT
GCTCAGGGCGGACTGGGTGCTCAGGTAGTGGTTGTCGGGCAGCAGCACGGGGCCGTCGCCGATGGGGGTG
TTCTGCTGGTAGTGGTCGGCGAGCTGCACGCTGCCGTCCTCGATGTTGTGGCGGATCTTGAAGTTCACCT
TGATGCCGTTCTTCTGCTTGTCGGCCATGATATAGACGTTGTGGCTGTTGTAGTTGTACTCCAGCTTGTG
CCCCAGGATGTTGCCGTCCTCCTTGAAGTCGATGCCCTTCAGCTCGATGCGGTTCACCAGGGTGTCGCCC
TCGAACTTCACCTCGGCGCGGGTCTTGTAGTTGCCGTCGTCCTTGAAGAAGATGGTGCGCTCCTGGACGT
AGCCTTCGGGCATGGCGGACTTGAAGAAGTCGTGCTGCTTCATGTGGTC
