>Addgene plasmid #65305 | Str-Golgin84_VSVG-SBP-EGFP | addgene partial sequence | sequence record 115963 | EGFP-N 5'-CGTCGCCGTCCAGCTCGACCAG-3'
ATACCTGCAGGTGGTTCACGTTGACCTTGTGGGTGATGCTCCAGTCGTGCACGAAGTTGTTCAAGTTCCC
CAGCCAGTCCTTCAACAACGTGTCCACCTCGCCAACCAGTGGTCTTCTCGTCCATGGAATTCAGCTTTCC
AAGTCGGTTCATCTCTATGTCTGTATAAATCTGTCTTTTCTTGGTGTGCTTTAATTTAATGCAAAGATGG
ATACCAACTCGGAGAACCAAGAATAGTCCAATGATTAACCCTATGATAAAGAAAAAAGAGGCAATAGAGC
TTTTCCAACTACTGAACCAACCTTCTACAAGCTCGATTGGATT
[407 nt withheld, positions 324-730]
