>Addgene plasmid #65305 | Str-Golgin84_VSVG-SBP-EGFP | addgene partial sequence | sequence record 122856 | hGolgin-84-R1 5'-CTGGTCAGCTTCCtGGAGTC-3'
CCTTTGCAGCCACAGCTTCAGTCAGGTCATCTACTTGGGCTCGGAGTCCTCGAGTCATTCGATCACTCTT
TGAATGGTCAGCATTCCACTTTTCAACTCTTGCTCTTGCTTTGTTTAATTCTTCTTGAGTCTCTTTGGAT
CTTTGGAGTAACGAGGCCATTTCTTGATTTAAAGACTGAACTTCATTCCTCAGCAGCTGATTCTCCAGTC
GAAGGTTAGACAGTTCATGTGATTTGCCATCATCATTAGGTGTTGGGGTGTGGTCAGGGCAGGCAGCATT
TGATGACACATTTTCCTTTGAAGATTCCTCTTGACCTTCATGGCTAGAATCTGAGTTACTGGCAGCTTCG
TGGGTTTGGCTCCCAAAAGAATTTTCTTCAATGGTTTTGATGGTGGTTACACTGGGGTTCACAGAACTGA
CACTTGATGTCTGAGAGCTCTGAAAGACAGGTGTCTTGCCTTTTTCCTTTCTGATTTCCACCCTCCCGGT
AGGCTCCTTCTGTGAACTATTAAGAAAATCAAACAGCAGCTCATCATCAGGTTCTGACTTTTTTCTTCGC
ACAAAATGGGATGAAGGCCTAGGAACAGATGCATTTTCAACAGGATGAGAGGCCTCTACTGGTGTCCGAG
ATCCTACTTTCACATTTGCAGTGCCAGCTAAGATGGTGGCTTTTTGATTTCGAATGTTATCACCTGCTGA
TGAAATATACGTAGATTTAGGTCCAGTCTGATATATCAAATCTGTATTTTGCTGGTGAAGTTCAGTATAG
TCAGTATTTTTGCTATATATGTTGCTGGCA
